Addgene plasmid #105532: pAAV.CMV.ffLuciferase.SV40
Purpose: AAV expression of firefly luciferase from CMV promoter
Depositing lab: James M. Wilson. Depositing organization: University of Pennsylvania.
Backbone
  Vector backbone: pAAV
  Vector type: Mammalian Expression, AAV, Luciferase
Growth in bacteria
  Bacterial resistance: Ampicillin, 100 μg/mL
  Growth temperature: 37°C
  Growth strain: NEB Stable
  Copy number: Unknown
Gene/Insert
  Gene/Insert name: Luciferase
  Promoter: CMV
  Cloning method: Unknown
Terms and licenses: Academic/Nonprofit Terms; Industry Terms: - Not Available to Industry
Depositor comments: Penn Vector Core number p0105
How to cite: pAAV.CMV.ffLuciferase.SV40 was a gift from James M. Wilson (Addgene plasmid # 105532 ; http://n2t.net/addgene:105532 ; RRID:Addgene_105532) For viral preps, please replace (Addgene plasmid # 105532) in the above sentence with: (Addgene viral prep # 105532-AAV1), (Addgene viral prep # 105532-AAV2), or (Addgene viral prep # 105532-AAV8)
