[The description below was written by a language model from this plasmid's Addgene catalogue record and pLannotate feature annotations shown in this document.]
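Description:
pAAV.CMV.ffLuciferase.SV40 is an AAV transfer (cis) plasmid for mammalian expression of firefly luciferase, built on a pAAV backbone and sequenced at 5,889 nt. It is propagated in E. coli under ampicillin selection. The feature table shows the β-lactamase gene with its own promoter, a high-copy ColE1/pUC-type origin and an f1 phage origin. Fragments of lacZα and lacI, together with a CAP site, lac promoter and lac operator, lie outside the ITRs. These appear to be remnants of the parental cloning vector rather than functional parts of the payload. The record lists a recombination-deficient growth strain, which is a common choice for plasmids carrying repeat-rich ITRs.

The payload lies between two AAV2 inverted terminal repeats, both annotated as fragments, one of which spans the sequence origin. The ITRs are the cis elements needed for replication and packaging of the intervening DNA into AAV capsids when rep, cap and helper functions are supplied in trans. Between them, the human cytomegalovirus immediate-early enhancer and promoter drive a firefly luciferase coding sequence annotated as the synthetic luc2 version. An SV40 polyadenylation signal follows, and the short adjacent large T antigen fragment is probably just flanking SV40 sequence carried along with it. The poly(A) signal is annotated on the minus strand, but the SV40 element is often annotated in either orientation.

The strong, broadly active CMV promoter gives constitutive luciferase expression in transfected or transduced cells. The record indicates that viral preparations exist in AAV1, AAV2 and AAV8 serotypes. The construct therefore suits use as a bioluminescent reporter vector, for example to assess AAV transduction efficiency or tissue distribution, though the record states only that its purpose is AAV expression of firefly luciferase from the CMV promoter.
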