Features (pLannotate 1.2.2; 16 found; start..end, strand, type, name):
    201..578     +  enhancer       CMV enhancer: human cytomegalovirus immediate early enhancer
    580..779     +  promoter       CMV promoter: human cytomegalovirus (CMV) immediate early promoter
    844..2496    +  CDS            luciferase: firefly luciferase synthetic luc2 version of the luciferase gene
   2527..2648    -  polyA_signal   SV40 poly(A) signal: SV40 polyadenylation signal
   2671..2739    -  CDS            large T antigen (fragment): large T antigen from SV40 (simian virus 40)
   2810..2940    +  repeat_region  AAV2 ITR (fragment): inverted terminal repeat of adeno-associated virus serotype 2 inverted
   2954..3111    +  CDS            lacZα (fragment): LacZα fragment of β-galactosidase; lacZ fragment
   3116..3544    +  rep_origin     f1 ori (sequence partly withheld): f1 bacteriophage origin of replication; arrow indicates direction of (+) strand synthesis
   3597..3701    +  promoter       AmpR promoter: bla
   3702..4562    +  CDS            AmpR: β-lactamase; bla; confers resistance to ampicillin, carbenicillin, and related antibiotics
   4733..5321    +  rep_origin     ori: high-copy-number ColE1/pMB1/pBR322/pUC origin of replication
   5504..5596    +  CDS            lacI (fragment): lac repressor; lacI; The lac repressor binds to the lac operator to inhibit transcription in E. coli. This inhibition can be relieved by adding lactose or isopropyl-β-D-thiogalactopyranoside (IPTG).
   5609..5630    +  protein_bind   CAP binding site: CAP binding activates transcription in the presence of cAMP. E. coli catabolite activator protein
   5645..5675    +  promoter       lac promoter: promoter for the E. coli lac operon
   5683..5699    +  protein_bind   lac operator: The lac repressor binds to the lac operator to inhibit transcription in E. coli. This inhibition can be relieved by adding lactose or isopropyl-β-D-thiogalactopyranoside (IPTG). lac repressor encoded by lacI
   5760..1       -  repeat_region  AAV2 ITR (fragment) (across the origin): inverted terminal repeat of adeno-associated virus serotype 2 inverted
>Addgene plasmid #105532 | pAAV.CMV.ffLuciferase.SV40 | addgene full sequence | sequence record 202366 | Addgene NGS Result
TTGTAGTTAATGATTAACCCGCCATGCTACTTATCTACGTAGCCATGCTCTAGGAAGATCTTCAATATTG
GCCATTAGCCATATTATTCATTGGTTATATAGCATAAATCAATATTGGCTATTGGCCATTGCATACGTTG
TATCTATATCATAATATGTACATTTATATTGGCTCATGTCCAATATGACCGCCATGTTGGCATTGATTAT
TGACTAGTTATTAATAGTAATCAATTACGGGGTCATTAGTTCATAGCCCATATATGGAGTTCCGCGTTAC
ATAACTTACGGTAAATGGCCCGCCTGGCTGACCGCCCAACGACCCCCGCCCATTGACGTCAATAATGACG
TATGTTCCCATAGTAACGCCAATAGGGACTTTCCATTGACGTCAATGGGTGGAGTATTTACGGTAAACTG
CCCACTTGGCAGTACATCAAGTGTATCATATGCCAAGTCCGCCCCCTATTGACGTCAATGACGGTAAATG
GCCCGCCTGGCATTATGCCCAGTACATGACCTTACGGGACTTTCCTACTTGGCAGTACATCTACGTATTA
GTCATCGCTATTACCATGGTGATGCGGTTTTGGCAGTACACCAATGGGCGTGGATAGCGGTTTGACTCAC
GGGGATTTCCAAGTCTCCACCCCATTGACGTCAATGGGAGTTTGTTTTGGCACCAAAATCAACGGGACTT
TCCAAAATGTCGTAATAACCCCGCCCCGTTGACGCAAATGGGCGGTAGGCGTGTACGGTGGGAGGTCTAT
ATAAGCAGAGCTCGTTTAGTGAACCGTCAGATCACTAGAAGCTTGGCAATCCGGTACTGTTGGTAAAGCC
ACCATGGAAGATGCCAAAAACATTAAGAAGGGCCCAGCGCCATTCTACCCACTCGAAGACGGGACCGCCG
GCGAGCAGCTGCACAAAGCCATGAAGCGCTACGCCCTGGTGCCCGGCACCATCGCCTTTACCGACGCACA
TATCGAGGTGGACATTACCTACGCCGAGTACTTCGAGATGAGCGTTCGGCTGGCAGAAGCTATGAAGCGC
TATGGGCTGAATACAAACCATCGGATCGTGGTGTGCAGCGAGAATAGCTTGCAGTTCTTCATGCCCGTGT
TGGGTGCCCTGTTCATCGGTGTGGCTGTGGCCCCAGCTAACGACATCTACAACGAGCGCGAGCTGCTGAA
CAGCATGGGCATCAGCCAGCCCACCGTCGTATTCGTGAGCAAGAAAGGGCTGCAAAAGATCCTCAACGTG
CAAAAGAAGCTACCGATCATACAAAAGATCATCATCATGGATAGCAAGACCGACTACCAGGGCTTCCAAA
GCATGTACACCTTCGTGACTTCCCATTTGCCACCCGGCTTCAACGAGTACGACTTCGTGCCCGAGAGCTT
CGACCGGGACAAAACCATCGCCCTGATCATGAACAGTAGTGGCAGTACCGGATTGCCCAAGGGCGTAGCC
CTACCGCACCGCACCGCTTGTGTCCGATTCAGTCATGCCCGCGACCCCATCTTCGGCAACCAGATCATCC
CCGACACCGCTATCCTCAGCGTGGTGCCATTTCACCACGGCTTCGGCATGTTCACCACGCTGGGCTACTT
GATCTGCGGCTTTCGGGTCGTGCTCATGTACCGCTTCGAGGAGGAGCTATTCTTGCGCAGCTTGCAAGAC
TATAAGATTCAATCTGCCCTGCTGGTGCCCACACTATTTAGCTTCTTCGCTAAGAGCACTCTCATCGACA
AGTACGACCTAAGCAACTTGCACGAGATCGCCAGCGGCGGGGCGCCGCTCAGCAAGGAGGTAGGTGAGGC
CGTGGCCAAACGCTTCCACCTACCAGGCATCCGCCAGGGCTACGGCCTGACAGAAACAACCAGCGCCATT
CTGATCACCCCCGAAGGGGACGACAAGCCTGGCGCAGTAGGCAAGGTGGTGCCCTTCTTCGAGGCTAAGG
TGGTGGACTTGGACACCGGTAAGACACTGGGTGTGAACCAGCGCGGCGAGCTGTGCGTCCGTGGCCCCAT
GATCATGAGCGGCTACGTTAACAACCCCGAGGCTACAAACGCTCTCATCGACAAGGACGGCTGGCTGCAC
AGCGGCGACATCGCCTACTGGGACGAGGACGAGCACTTCTTCATCGTGGACCGGCTGAAGAGCCTGATCA
AATACAAGGGCTACCAGGTAGCCCCAGCCGAACTGGAGAGCATCCTGCTGCAACACCCCAACATCTTCGA
CGCCGGGGTCGCCGGCCTGCCCGACGACGATGCCGGCGAGCTGCCCGCCGCAGTCGTCGTGCTGGAACAC
GGTAAAACCATGACCGAGAAGGAGATCGTGGACTATGTGGCCAGCCAGGTTACAACCGCCAAGAAGCTGC
GCGGTGGTGTTGTGTTCGTGGACGAGGTGCCTAAAGGACTGACCGGCAAGTTGGACGCCCGCAAGATCCG
CGAGATTCTCATTAAGGCCAAGAAGGGCGGCAAGATCGCCGTGTAATAATTCTAGGGCCGCTTCGAGCAG
ACATGATAAGATACATTGATGAGTTTGGACAAACCACAACTAGAATGCAGTGAAAAAAATGCTTTATTTG
TGAAATTTGTGATGCTATTGCTTTATTTGTAACCATTATAAGCTGCAATAAACAAGTTAACAACAACAAT
TGCATTCATTTTATGTTTCAGGTTCAGGGGGAGATGTGGGAGGTTTTTTAAAGCAAGTAAAACCTCTACA
AATGTGGTAAAATCGATAAGGATCTTCCTAGAGCATGGCTACGTAGATAAGTAGCATGGCGGGTTAATCA
TTAACTACAAGGAACCCCTAGTGATGGAGTTGGCCACTCCCTCTCTGCGCGCTCGCTCGCTCACTGAGGC
CGGGCGACCAAAGGTCGCCCGACGCCCGGGCTTTGCCCGGGCGGCCTCAGTGAGCGAGCGAGCGCGCAGC
CTTAATTAACCTAATTCACTGGCCGTCGTTTTACAACGTCGTGACTGGGAAAACCCTGGCGTTACCCAAC
TTAATCGCCTTGCAGCACATCCCCCTTTCGCCAGCTGGCGTAATAGCGAAGAGGCCCGCACCGATCGCCC
TTCCCAACAGTTGCGCAGCCTGAATGGCGAATGGG
[124 nt withheld, positions 3116-3239]
C
[91 nt withheld, positions 3241-3331]
A
[49 nt withheld, positions 3333-3381]
CCTTTGACGTTGGAGTCCACGTTCTTT
[37 nt withheld, positions 3409-3445]
ACCCTATCTCGGTCTATTCTTTTGATTTATAAGGGATTTTGCCGATTTCGGCCTATTGGTTAAAAAATGA
GCTGATTTAACAAAAATTTAACGCGAATTTTAACAAAATATTAACGCTTACAATTTAGGTGGCACTTTTC
GGGGAAATGTGCGCGGAACCCCTATTTGTTTATTTTTCTAAATACATTCAAATATGTATCCGCTCATGAG
ACAATAACCCTGATAAATGCTTCAATAATATTGAAAAAGGAAGAGTATGAGTATTCAACATTTCCGTGTC
GCCCTTATTCCCTTTTTTGCGGCATTTTGCCTTCCTGTTTTTGCTCACCCAGAAACGCTGGTGAAAGTAA
AAGATGCTGAAGATCAGTTGGGTGCACGAGTGGGTTACATCGAACTGGATCTCAACAGCGGTAAGATCCT
TGAGAGTTTTCGCCCCGAAGAACGTTTTCCAATGATGAGCACTTTTAAAGTTCTGCTATGTGGCGCGGTA
TTATCCCGTATTGACGCCGGGCAAGAGCAACTCGGTCGCCGCATACACTATTCTCAGAATGACTTGGTTG
AGTACTCACCAGTCACAGAAAAGCATCTTACGGATGGCATGACAGTAAGAGAATTATGCAGTGCTGCCAT
AACCATGAGTGATAACACTGCGGCCAACTTACTTCTGACAACGATCGGAGGACCGAAGGAGCTAACCGCT
TTTTTGCACAACATGGGGGATCATGTAACTCGCCTTGATCGTTGGGAACCGGAGCTGAATGAAGCCATAC
CAAACGACGAGCGTGACACCACGATGCCTGTAGCAATGGCAACAACGTTGCGCAAACTATTAACTGGCGA
ACTACTTACTCTAGCTTCCCGGCAACAATTAATAGACTGGATGGAGGCGGATAAAGTTGCAGGACCACTT
CTGCGCTCGGCCCTTCCGGCTGGCTGGTTTATTGCTGATAAATCTGGAGCCGGTGAGCGTGGGTCTCGCG
GTATCATTGCAGCACTGGGGCCAGATGGTAAGCCCTCCCGTATCGTAGTTATCTACACGACGGGGAGTCA
GGCAACTATGGATGAACGAAATAGACAGATCGCTGAGATAGGTGCCTCACTGATTAAGCATTGGTAACTG
TCAGACCAAGTTTACTCATATATACTTTAGATTGATTTAAAACTTCATTTTTAATTTAAAAGGATCTAGG
TGAAGATCCTTTTTGATAATCTCATGACCAAAATCCCTTAACGTGAGTTTTCGTTCCACTGAGCGTCAGA
CCCCGTAGAAAAGATCAAAGGATCTTCTTGAGATCCTTTTTTTCTGCGCGTAATCTGCTGCTTGCAAACA
AAAAAACCACCGCTACCAGCGGTGGTTTGTTTGCCGGATCAAGAGCTACCAACTCTTTTTCCGAAGGTAA
CTGGCTTCAGCAGAGCGCAGATACCAAATACTGTTCTTCTAGTGTAGCCGTAGTTAGGCCACCACTTCAA
GAACTCTGTAGCACCGCCTACATACCTCGCTCTGCTAATCCTGTTACCAGTGGCTGCTGCCAGTGGCGAT
AAGTCGTGTCTTACCGGGTTGGACTCAAGACGATAGTTACCGGATAAGGCGCAGCGGTCGGGCTGAACGG
GGGGTTCGTGCACACAGCCCAGCTTGGAGCGAACGACCTACACCGAACTGAGATACCTACAGCGTGAGCT
ATGAGAAAGCGCCACGCTTCCCGAAGGGAGAAAGGCGGACAGGTATCCGGTAAGCGGCAGGGTCGGAACA
GGAGAGCGCACGAGGGAGCTTCCAGGGGGAAACGCCTGGTATCTTTATAGTCCTGTCGGGTTTCGCCACC
TCTGACTTGAGCGTCGATTTTTGTGATGCTCGTCAGGGGGGCGGAGCCTATGGAAAAACGCCAGCAACGC
GGCCTTTTTACGGTTCCTGGCCTTTTGCTGGCCTTTTGCTCACATGTTCTTTCCTGCGTTATCCCCTGAT
TCTGTGGATAACCGTATTACCGCCTTTGAGTGAGCTGATACCGCTCGCCGCAGCCGAACGACCGAGCGCA
GCGAGTCAGTGAGCGAGGAAGCGGAAGAGCGCCCAATACGCAAACCGCCTCTCCCCGCGCGTTGGCCGAT
TCATTAATGCAGCTGGCACGACAGGTTTCCCGACTGGAAAGCGGGCAGTGAGCGCAACGCAATTAATGTG
AGTTAGCTCACTCATTAGGCACCCCAGGCTTTACACTTTATGCTTCCGGCTCGTATGTTGTGTGGAATTG
TGAGCGGATAACAATTTCACACAGGAAACAGCTATGACCATGATTACGCCAGATTTAATTAAGGCCTTAA
TTAGGCTGCGCGCTCGCTCGCTCACTGAGGCCGCCCGGGCAAAGCCCGGGCGTCGGGCGACCTTTGGTCG
CCCGGCCTCAGTGAGCGAGCGAGCGCGCAGAGAGGGAGTGGCCAACTCCATCACTAGGGGTTCC
